Addgene plasmid #68540: PVX_110960-bio
Purpose: Expresses full-length P. vivax PVX_110960 ectodomain in mammalian cells. C-terminal rat Cd4d3+4 tag, biotinylation sequence
Depositing lab: Julian Rayner & Gavin Wright. Depositing organization: Wellcome Sanger Institute. Publication: A Library of Plasmodium vivax Recombinant Merozoite Proteins Reveals New Vaccine Candidates and Protein-Protein Interactions. Hostetler JB, Sharma S, Bartholdson SJ, Wright GJ, Fairhurst RM, Rayner JC. PLoS Negl Trop Dis. 2015 Dec 23;9(12):e0004264. doi: 10.1371/journal.pntd.0004264. eCollection 2015 Dec. PubMed 26701602.
Backbone
  Vector backbone: pTT3
  Backbone manufacturer: Yves Durocher, NRC
  Backbone size w/o insert (bp): 6654
  Vector type: Mammalian Expression
Growth in bacteria
  Bacterial resistance: Ampicillin, 100 μg/mL
  Growth temperature: 37°C
  Growth strain: DH5alpha
  Copy number: High Copy
Gene/Insert
  Gene/Insert name: PVX_110960
  Mutation: All NXT/S sites mutated to NXA, where X is any amino acid except Proline
  Promoter: CMV
  Tag / fusion protein: rat CD4 d3+4, enzymatic biotinylation sequence (C terminal on backbone)
  Cloning method: Restriction Enzyme; 5′ cloning site NotI (not destroyed); 3′ cloning site AscI (not destroyed)
  Sequencing primers: 5′ pMT2-F; 3′ rb_glob_PA_term-R
Terms and licenses: Academic/Nonprofit Terms; Industry Terms: Not Available to Industry
How to cite: PVX_110960-bio was a gift from Julian Rayner & Gavin Wright (Addgene plasmid # 68540 ; http://n2t.net/addgene:68540 ; RRID:Addgene_68540)
