[The description below was written by a language model from this plasmid's Addgene catalogue record and pLannotate feature annotations shown in this document.]
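Description:
PVX_110960-bio is a mammalian expression plasmid built on the pTT3 backbone for producing the full-length ectodomain of the Plasmodium vivax protein PVX_110960 as a soluble, secreted recombinant protein. It is propagated in E. coli through a high-copy ColE1/pUC-type origin with ampicillin selection (β-lactamase under its own promoter). It also carries a fragment of the Epstein-Barr virus oriP, which supports episomal maintenance in mammalian cells that supply EBNA1. Short lac regulatory remnants near the bacterial origin appear to be backbone carry-over.

Expression is driven by the CMV immediate early enhancer and promoter, followed by adenovirus-derived leader and splice elements and a chimeric intron fragment, which typically improve transcript processing. The "PTP" hit on the reverse strand lies within this adenoviral leader region and is probably an annotation artefact rather than an expressed gene. A fragment of a mouse immunoglobulin heavy chain signal sequence is annotated just upstream of the insert and would direct the protein into the secretory pathway. The PVX_110960 coding region was cloned between NotI and AscI sites. It is not itself annotated but corresponds to the gap between the signal sequence and the tag. All NXT/S sequons have been changed to NXA to prevent N-linked glycosylation in mammalian cells.

The insert is fused at its C terminus to rat Cd4 domains 3 and 4 and an enzymatic biotinylation sequence, and the transcript ends at a rabbit β-globin polyadenylation signal. The Cd4 tag offers a common handle for detection, and the biotinylation sequence allows capture on streptavidin. The plasmid belongs to a library of P. vivax merozoite proteins used to look for vaccine candidates and protein-protein interactions.
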