Features (pLannotate 1.2.2; 18 found; start..end, strand, type, name):
    154..533     +  enhancer       CMV enhancer: human cytomegalovirus immediate early enhancer
    535..734     +  promoter       CMV promoter: human cytomegalovirus (CMV) immediate early promoter
    802..840     +  misc_feature   Ad SA (fragment): adenovirus major late transcript splice acceptor (Friedrich and Soriano, 1991)
    873..1082    -  CDS            PTP (fragment): TERM_ADE02 - Experimental evidence at protein level: Swiss-Prot protein existence level 1. Protein covalently bound to the viral DNA that acts as a primer for viral genomic replication by DNA strand displacement. Assembles on the viral origin of replication in an initiation complex with viral polymerase, DBP, host NFIA and host POU2F1/OCT1. During initiation, the polymerase covalently couples the first dCTP with Ser- 580 of pTP. The terminal protein stimulates the template activity over 20 fold compared to protein-free templates. Neo-synthesized viral genomes are linked to two preterminal prot
   1113..1202    +  intron         chimeric intron (fragment): chimera between introns from adenovirus and immunoglobulin heavy chain genes
   1221..1267    +  CDS            IgH signal sequence (fragment): signal sequence from the mouse immunoglobulin heavy chain variable region
   3291..3851    +  CDS            Cd4 (fragment): CD4_RAT - Experimental evidence at protein level: Swiss-Prot protein existence level 1. Integral membrane glycoprotein that plays an essential role in the immune response and serves multiple functions in responses against both external and internal offenses. In T-cells, functions primarily as a coreceptor for MHC class II molecule:peptide complex. The antigens presented by class II peptides are derived from extracellular proteins while class I peptides are derived from cytosolic proteins. Interacts simultaneously with the T-cell receptor (TCR) and the MHC class II presented by antigen presenti
   3957..4012    +  polyA_signal   β-globin poly(A) signal: rabbit β-globin polyadenylation signal (Gil and Proudfoot, 1987)
   4526..6207    -  rep_origin     oriP (fragment): Epstein-Barr virus oriP replication origin (Yates et al., 2000)
   6334..6438    +  promoter       AmpR promoter: bla
   6439..7299    +  CDS            AmpR: β-lactamase; bla; confers resistance to ampicillin, carbenicillin, and related antibiotics
   7470..8058    +  rep_origin     ori: high-copy-number ColE1/pMB1/pBR322/pUC origin of replication
   8241..8333    +  CDS            lacI (fragment): lac repressor; lacI; The lac repressor binds to the lac operator to inhibit transcription in E. coli. This inhibition can be relieved by adding lactose or isopropyl-β-D-thiogalactopyranoside (IPTG).
   8346..8367    +  protein_bind   CAP binding site: CAP binding activates transcription in the presence of cAMP. E. coli catabolite activator protein
   8382..8412    +  promoter       lac promoter: promoter for the E. coli lac operon
   8420..8436    +  protein_bind   lac operator: The lac repressor binds to the lac operator to inhibit transcription in E. coli. This inhibition can be relieved by adding lactose or isopropyl-β-D-thiogalactopyranoside (IPTG). lac repressor encoded by lacI
   8506..8522    +  promoter       tet promoter (fragment): E. coli promoter for tetracycline efflux protein gene
   8532..8557    -  CDS            bla(M) (fragment): β-lactamase lacking the signal sequence; bla(M); allows cytosolic expression of β-lactamase
>Addgene plasmid #68540 | PVX_110960-bio | depositor full sequence | sequence record 120670 | Full Sequence
AGATCTATACATTGAATCAATATTGGCAATTAGCCATATTAGTCATTGGTTATATAGCATAAATCAATAT
TGGCTATTGGCCATTGCATACGTTGTATCTATATCATAATATGTACATTTATATTGGCTCATGTCCAATA
TGACCGCCATGTTGACATTGATTATTGACTAGTTATTAATAGTAATCAATTACGGGGTCATTAGTTCATA
GCCCATATATGGAGTTCCGCGTTACATAACTTACGGTAAATGGCCCGCCTGGCTGACCGCCCAACGACCC
CCGCCCATTGACGTCAATAATGACGTATGTTCCCATAGTAACGCCAATAGGGACTTTCCATTGACGTCAA
TGGGTGGAGTATTTACGGTAAACTGCCCACTTGGCAGTACATCAAGTGTATCATATGCCAAGTCCGCCCC
CTATTGACGTCAATGACGGTAAATGGCCCGCCTGGCATTATGCCCAGTACATGACCTTACGGGACTTTCC
TACTTGGCAGTACATCTACGTATTAGTCATCGCTATTACCATGGTGATGCGGTTTTGGCAGTACACCAAT
GGGCGTGGATAGCGGTTTGACTCACGGGGATTTCCAAGTCTCCACCCCATTGACGTCAATGGGAGTTTGT
TTTGGCACCAAAATCAACGGGACTTTCCAAAATGTCGTAATAACCCCGCCCCGTTGACGCAAATGGGCGG
TAGGCGTGTACGGTGGGAGGTCTATATAAGCAGAGCTCGTTTAGTGAACCGTCAGATCCTCACTCTCTTC
CGCATCGCTGTCTGCGAGGGCCAGCTGTTGGGCTCGCGGTTGAGGACAAACTCTTCGCGGTCTTTCCAGT
ACTCTTGGATCGGAAACCCGTCGGCCTCCGAACGGTACTCCGCCACCGAGGGACCTGAGCGAGTCCGCAT
CGACCGGATCGGAAAACCTCTCGAGAAAGGCGTCTAACCAGTCACAGTCGCAAGGTAGGCTGAGCACCGT
GGCGGGCGGCAGCGGGTGGCGGTCGGGGTTGTTTCTGGCGGAGGTGCTGCTGATGATGTAATTAAAGTAG
GCGGTCTTGAGACGGCGGATGGTCGAGGTGAGGTGTGGCAGGCTTGAGATCCAGCTGTTGGGGTGAGTAC
TCCCTCTCAAAAGCGGGCATTACTTCTGCGCTAAGATTGTCAGTTTCCAAAAACGAGGAGGATTTGATAT
TCACCTGGCCCGATCTGGCCATACACTTGAGTGACAATGACATCCACTTTGCCTTTCTCTCCACAGGTGT
CCACTCCCAGGTCCAAGTTTGCCACCATGGAGTTTCAGACCCAGGTACTCATGTCCCTGCTGCTCTGCAT
GTCTGGTGCGGCCGCCGCCAAAGTGACAAATGCCGACCAGCTGAAAACCAGCCTGCGGAACGGCTTTGGC
CAGACCGGAAATCTGGCCGGACACGGCGAAGGCTTCAGCGTGCAGGGCAACGACAACGAGGAAGTGGACT
CTGGCGGACTGGGCCACGCCGCTAAAGAGGTGCTGGGCGATACCCTGGAAACCGGACCAGCTGCCGCTGC
CGCCGCAGCCAAGAACTGTCCTGATAATGCCCAGGGCTGCGAGGGCGGCGATAAGTGCACACACACAAAG
GCCACCCCTGCCGTGAACCACGCCACCTGTAAAGAGGAAAAGTGCGAGCACAGCGTGGCCGACTGCCCCG
CCAAGAACAGCAAGAACAAGTGCGAGACATGCAAGGGCAAGGACTGCAACCCCTGTCCCGGCGAGGGCGA
AGAGACAGACAAGAAGTGTCAGGGCCAGCAGTGCAAGATCTGCCAGGGCAAGTGCTGCGTGGAATGTAAA
GGCAAGGATAGCAACGGCTGCACCAAGCCTACCTGCGAAGTGTGCGGCGGAAAGGGCTTCGTGAAGTGCA
GCACCGAAGAGATGACCCACGTGTCCGCCGTGTGCCCTCTGACCTGTACCACCGTGGATTGCGCCCAGTG
CAAAGAGGGCGGCTGCGTGAAATGCACCCAGTGTGGCGGCGACACCAGCAAGATGGCCGCCTGTACCGTG
TGCAAGGGAACCGGCTGTACCACACACCCTGGCGCCACCACAGTGCCTTGTCCTGCCGAGTGCACCGATC
CTTGCCCAGGCGAGGATTCCACCCCTTGCACCGACCCCTGCTGCACACCATGTCCTGGCGAGACATCTCC
TGGCGGAGCCGCCCCTGGATGTACAACACCTGGCCCCCAGGAAAACTGCGCCGAGCTCGTGAAGCCCGAC
TGCAATCCATGCCCTGGCGTGGGAGATGGCGGCTGCAAAGGCAATAGCTGCACCCTGTGCGGAGGCTGCT
GCTGTGTCGTGTGTCCTGGCAAGGGCGAGGAACAGTGCCCAGGCAAGAAGTGCGAAACCTGCCAGGGAAA
GGGATACGTCGTGTGCAAAGGCGAGAACAGCGCCAACGTGTGTAAAGGGGAAGGCTGCGAGACTTGTAAA
GGGAAGAGATGTGTGGAATGCCCCGGCAAGGACAAGAACCCCTGCCCTGGAAAAGAATGCACCGTGTGCG
CCGGCAAGGGATGCATCAAGTGCCCTGGGGAGAACAATGTGGAATGTCCTCTGAAGGGCTGTGAAGTGTG
CAGCGAGAACGGCTTCATCGAGTGTACCGAAACCGACAACAACAAGTGCCCCCGGACCAAGCCCATCAAG
TGTCCCAATGCCGTGGGCGTGAACTGCGCCAATGCCGACTGTGATGTGTGTAAACGGCGGACCATCACCG
CCACCAGCGTGACAGATCAGGCCCCTGCCATCGAGAGCACCACCCCTGTGGTGTCTCAGCAGACAGTGGC
CGTGCAGGCTGGCCCTCCACCCGATCCTAATAGCCTGCAGGAAGTGAACACCGCCGAGAAGGACAAGGAC
GTGTCCAGCAAAGAAGAGGAAGTGCTGGTGGAAAAGGGCGTGGAAGATGACGCCCAGGACGGCGGCCACG
ATGATGATACAGGCGAAGGCGGCGAAACCGATAGCGCCAACCAGGACGACGTGTCCCTGGAATACGACGA
CGAAGAGGTGGAAGAAGAGAACGAGGACGCCGAGTACAGCCAGCAGATCACCGAGACACAGAACGGCAAG
AGCAACAGCCCCACCGTGGGCCTGGAAAGCCTGATCTCTGATGCCACCGTGCACGACGCCCTGGCCGAAC
AGTGCAAGGATAACGTGCAGGGAAAGAAAGAGGCCGAGGCCTTCGTGAACACCCTGCTGGATCTGCTGGA
CGGCAGCAACTCTGCCGCCGACAACGCCATCAAGAACCTGGCCGACGATATCAGCCAGTTTCTGCTGAAA
GGCGCGCCGTCGACCTCCATCACGGCCTATAAGAGTGAGGGGGAGTCAGCGGAGTTCTCCTTCCCACTCA
ACCTTGGAGAGGAAAGCCTGCAGGGAGAGTTGAGATGGAAGGCAGAGAAGGCTCCTTCTTCCCAGTCCTG
GATCACCTTCTCCCTAAAGAACCAAAAGGTGTCTGTGCAGAAGTCTACTAGCAACCCCAAGTTCCAGCTG
TCCGAAACGCTCCCACTCACCCTTCAGATACCCCAGGTCTCCCTTCAGTTTGCTGGTTCTGGCAACCTGA
CCCTGACTCTGGACAGAGGGATACTGTATCAGGAAGTGAACCTGGTGGTGATGAAAGTGACTCAGCCCGA
CAGCAACACTTTGACCTGTGAGGTGATGGGACCCACCTCACCCAAGATGAGACTGATCTTGAAGCAGGAG
AATCAGGAGGCCAGGGTCTCCAGGCAGGAGAAAGTGATTCAAGTGCAGGCCCCTGAAGCAGGGGTGTGGC
AATGTCTACTGAGTGAAGGTGAAGAGGTCAAGATGGACTCCAAGATCCAGGTTTTATCCAAAGGGTTGAA
TTCCGGATCACTGCATCATATTCTGGATGCACAGAAAATGGTGTGGAATCATCGTTAAGTCTAGACACGT
GATTAATTAAGGATCCCCCGACCTCGACCTCTGGCTAATAAAGGAAATTTATTTTCATTGCAATAGTGTG
TTGGAATTTTTTGTGTCTCTCACTCGGAAGGACATATGGGAGGGCAAATCATTTGGTCGAGATCCCTCGG
AGATCTCTAGCTAGAGGATCGATCCCCGCCCCGGACGAACTAAACCTGACTACGACATCTCTGCCCCTTC
TTCGCGGGGCAGTGCATGTAATCCCTTCAGTTGGTTGGTACAACTTGCCAACTGGGCCCTGTTCCACATG
TGACACGGGGGGGGACCAAACACAAAGGGGTTCTCTGACTGTAGTTGACATCCTTATAAATGGATGTGCA
CATTTGCCAACACTGAGTGGCTTTCATCCTGGAGCAGACTTTGCAGTCTGTGGACTGCAACACAACATTG
CCTTTATGTGTAACTCTTGGCTGAAGCTCTTACACCAATGCTGGGGGACATGTACCTCCCAGGGGCCCAG
GAAGACTACGGGAGGCTACACCAACGTCAATCAGAGGGGCCTGTGTAGCTACCGATAAGCGGACCCTCAA
GAGGGCATTAGCAATAGTGTTTATAAGGCCCCCTTGTTAACCCTAAACGGGTAGCATATGCTTCCCGGGT
AGTAGTATATACTATCCAGACTAACCCTAATTCAATAGCATATGTTACCCAACGGGAAGCATATGCTATC
GAATTAGGGTTAGTAAAAGGGTCCTAAGGAACAGCGATATCTCCCACCCCATGAGCTGTCACGGTTTTAT
TTACATGGGGTCAGGATTCCACGAGGGTAGTGAACCATTTTAGTCACAAGGGCAGTGGCTGAAGATCAAG
GAGCGGGCAGTGAACTCTCCTGAATCTTCGCCTGCTTCTTCATTCTCCTTCGTTTAGCTAATAGAATAAC
TGCTGAGTTGTGAACAGTAAGGTGTATGTGAGGTGCTCGAAAACAAGGTTTCAGGTGACGCCCCCAGAAT
AAAATTTGGACGGGGGGTTCAGTGGTGGCATTGTGCTATGACACCAATATAACCCTCACAAACCCCTTGG
GCAATAAATACTAGTGTAGGAATGAAACATTCTGAATATCTTTAACAATAGAAATCCATGGGGTGGGGAC
AAGCCGTAAAGACTGGATGTCCATCTCACACGAATTTATGGCTATGGGCAACACATAATCCTAGTGCAAT
ATGATACTGGGGTTATTAAGATGTGTCCCAGGCAGGGACCAAGACAGGTGAACCATGTTGTTACACTCTA
TTTGTAACAAGGGGAAAGAGAGTGGACGCCGACAGCAGCGGACTCCACTGGTTGTCTCTAACACCCCCGA
AAATTAAACGGGGCTCCACGCCAATGGGGCCCATAAACAAAGACAAGTGGCCACTCTTTTTTTTGAAATT
GTGGAGTGGGGGCACGCGTCAGCCCCCACACGCCGCCCTGCGGTTTTGGACTGTAAAATAAGGGTGTAAT
AACTTGGCTGATTGTAACCCCGCTAACCACTGCGGTCAAACCACTTGCCCACAAAACCACTAATGGCACC
CCGGGGAATACCTGCATAAGTAGGTGGGCGGGCCAAGATAGGGGCGCGATTGCTGCGATCTGGAGGACAA
ATTACACACACTTGCGCCTGAGCGCCAAGCACAGGGTTGTTGGTCCTCATATTCACGAGGTCGCTGAGAG
CACGGTGGGCTAATGTTGCCATGGGTAGCATATACTACCCAAATATCTGGATAGCATATGCTATCCTAAT
CTATATCTGGGTAGCATAGGCTATCCTAATCTATATCTGGGTAGCATATGCTATCCTAATCTATATCTGG
GTAGTATATGCTATCCTAATTTATATCTGGGTAGCATAGGCTATCCTAATCTATATCTGGGTAGCATATG
CTATCCTAATCTATATCTGGGTAGTATATGCTATCCTAATCTGTATCCGGGTAGCATATGCTATCCTAAT
AGAGATTAGGGTAGTATATGCTATCCTAATTTATATCTGGGTAGCATATACTACCCAAATATCTGGATAG
CATATGCTATCCTAATCTATATCTGGGTAGCATATGCTATCCTAATCTATATCTGGGTAGCATAGGCTAT
CCTAATCTATATCTGGGTAGCATATGCTATCCTAATCTATATCTGGGTAGTATATGCTATCCTAATTTAT
ATCTGGGTAGCATAGGCTATCCTAATCTATATCTGGGTAGCATATGCTATCCTAATCTATATCTGGGTAG
TATATGCTATCCTAATCTGTATCCGGGTAGCATATGCTATCCTCATGATAAGCTGTCAAACATGAGAATT
TTCTTGAAGACGAAAGGGCCTCGTGATACGCCTATTTTTATAGGTTAATGTCATGATAATAATGGTTTCT
TAGACGTCAGGTGGCACTTTTCGGGGAAATGTGCGCGGAACCCCTATTTGTTTATTTTTCTAAATACATT
CAAATATGTATCCGCTCATGAGACAATAACCCTGATAAATGCTTCAATAATATTGAAAAAGGAAGAGTAT
GAGTATTCAACATTTCCGTGTCGCCCTTATTCCCTTTTTTGCGGCATTTTGCCTTCCTGTTTTTGCTCAC
CCAGAAACGCTGGTGAAAGTAAAAGATGCTGAAGATCAGTTGGGTGCACGAGTGGGTTACATCGAACTGG
ATCTCAACAGCGGTAAGATCCTTGAGAGTTTTCGCCCCGAAGAACGTTTTCCAATGATGAGCACTTTTAA
AGTTCTGCTATGTGGCGCGGTATTATCCCGTGTTGACGCCGGGCAAGAGCAACTCGGTCGCCGCATACAC
TATTCTCAGAATGACTTGGTTGAGTACTCACCAGTCACAGAAAAGCATCTTACGGATGGCATGACAGTAA
GAGAATTATGCAGTGCTGCCATAACCATGAGTGATAACACTGCGGCCAACTTACTTCTGACAACGATCGG
AGGACCGAAGGAGCTAACCGCTTTTTTGCACAACATGGGGGATCATGTAACTCGCCTTGATCGTTGGGAA
CCGGAGCTGAATGAAGCCATACCAAACGACGAGCGTGACACCACGATGCCTGCAGCAATGGCAACAACGT
TGCGCAAACTATTAACTGGCGAACTACTTACTCTAGCTTCCCGGCAACAATTAATAGACTGGATGGAGGC
GGATAAAGTTGCAGGACCACTTCTGCGCTCGGCCCTTCCGGCTGGCTGGTTTATTGCTGATAAATCTGGA
GCCGGTGAGCGTGGGTCTCGCGGTATCATTGCAGCACTGGGGCCAGATGGTAAGCCCTCCCGTATCGTAG
TTATCTACACGACGGGGAGTCAGGCAACTATGGATGAACGAAATAGACAGATCGCTGAGATAGGTGCCTC
ACTGATTAAGCATTGGTAACTGTCAGACCAAGTTTACTCATATATACTTTAGATTGATTTAAAACTTCAT
TTTTAATTTAAAAGGATCTAGGTGAAGATCCTTTTTGATAATCTCATGACCAAAATCCCTTAACGTGAGT
TTTCGTTCCACTGAGCGTCAGACCCCGTAGAAAAGATCAAAGGATCTTCTTGAGATCCTTTTTTTCTGCG
CGTAATCTGCTGCTTGCAAACAAAAAAACCACCGCTACCAGCGGTGGTTTGTTTGCCGGATCAAGAGCTA
CCAACTCTTTTTCCGAAGGTAACTGGCTTCAGCAGAGCGCAGATACCAAATACTGTTCTTCTAGTGTAGC
CGTAGTTAGGCCACCACTTCAAGAACTCTGTAGCACCGCCTACATACCTCGCTCTGCTAATCCTGTTACC
AGTGGCTGCTGCCAGTGGCGATAAGTCGTGTCTTACCGGGTTGGACTCAAGACGATAGTTACCGGATAAG
GCGCAGCGGTCGGGCTGAACGGGGGGTTCGTGCACACAGCCCAGCTTGGAGCGAACGACCTACACCGAAC
TGAGATACCTACAGCGTGAGCTATGAGAAAGCGCCACGCTTCCCGAAGGGAGAAAGGCGGACAGGTATCC
GGTAAGCGGCAGGGTCGGAACAGGAGAGCGCACGAGGGAGCTTCCAGGGGGAAACGCCTGGTATCTTTAT
AGTCCTGTCGGGTTTCGCCACCTCTGACTTGAGCGTCGATTTTTGTGATGCTCGTCAGGGGGGCGGAGCC
TATGGAAAAACGCCAGCAACGCGGCCTTTTTACGGTTCCTGGCCTTTTGCTGGCCTTTTGCTCACATGTT
CTTTCCTGCGTTATCCCCTGATTCTGTGGATAACCGTATTACCGCCTTTGAGTGAGCTGATACCGCTCGC
CGCAGCCGAACGACCGAGCGCAGCGAGTCAGTGAGCGAGGAAGCGGAAGAGCGCCCAATACGCAAACCGC
CTCTCCCCGCGCGTTGGCCGATTCATTAATGCAGCTGGCACGACAGGTTTCCCGACTGGAAAGCGGGCAG
TGAGCGCAACGCAATTAATGTGAGTTAGCTCACTCATTAGGCACCCCAGGCTTTACACTTTATGCTTCCG
GCTCGTATGTTGTGTGGAATTGTGAGCGGATAACAATTTCACACAGGAAACAGCTATGACCATGATTACG
CCAAGCTCTAGCTAGAGGTCGACCAATTCTCATGTTTGACAGCTTATCATCGCAGATCCGGGCAACGTTG
TTGCCATTGCTGCAGGCGCAGAACTGGTAGGTATGGA
