>Addgene plasmid #68540 | PVX_110960-bio | depositor partial sequence | sequence record 120671 | PVX_110960 from Not1 to Asc1 restriction sites
GCGGCCGCCGCCAAAGTGACAAATGCCGACCAGCTGAAAACCAGCCTGCGGAACGGCTTTGGCCAGACCG
GAAATCTGGCCGGACACGGCGAAGGCTTCAGCGTGCAGGGCAACGACAACGAGGAAGTGGACTCTGGCGG
ACTGGGCCACGCCGCTAAAGAGGTGCTGGGCGATACCCTGGAAACCGGACCAGCTGCCGCTGCCGCCGCA
GCCAAGAACTGTCCTGATAATGCCCAGGGCTGCGAGGGCGGCGATAAGTGCACACACACAAAGGCCACCC
CTGCCGTGAACCACGCCACCTGTAAAGAGGAAAAGTGCGAGCACAGCGTGGCCGACTGCCCCGCCAAGAA
CAGCAAGAACAAGTGCGAGACATGCAAGGGCAAGGACTGCAACCCCTGTCCCGGCGAGGGCGAAGAGACA
GACAAGAAGTGTCAGGGCCAGCAGTGCAAGATCTGCCAGGGCAAGTGCTGCGTGGAATGTAAAGGCAAGG
ATAGCAACGGCTGCACCAAGCCTACCTGCGAAGTGTGCGGCGGAAAGGGCTTCGTGAAGTGCAGCACCGA
AGAGATGACCCACGTGTCCGCCGTGTGCCCTCTGACCTGTACCACCGTGGATTGCGCCCAGTGCAAAGAG
GGCGGCTGCGTGAAATGCACCCAGTGTGGCGGCGACACCAGCAAGATGGCCGCCTGTACCGTGTGCAAGG
GAACCGGCTGTACCACACACCCTGGCGCCACCACAGTGCCTTGTCCTGCCGAGTGCACCGATCCTTGCCC
AGGCGAGGATTCCACCCCTTGCACCGACCCCTGCTGCACACCATGTCCTGGCGAGACATCTCCTGGCGGA
GCCGCCCCTGGATGTACAACACCTGGCCCCCAGGAAAACTGCGCCGAGCTCGTGAAGCCCGACTGCAATC
CATGCCCTGGCGTGGGAGATGGCGGCTGCAAAGGCAATAGCTGCACCCTGTGCGGAGGCTGCTGCTGTGT
CGTGTGTCCTGGCAAGGGCGAGGAACAGTGCCCAGGCAAGAAGTGCGAAACCTGCCAGGGAAAGGGATAC
GTCGTGTGCAAAGGCGAGAACAGCGCCAACGTGTGTAAAGGGGAAGGCTGCGAGACTTGTAAAGGGAAGA
GATGTGTGGAATGCCCCGGCAAGGACAAGAACCCCTGCCCTGGAAAAGAATGCACCGTGTGCGCCGGCAA
GGGATGCATCAAGTGCCCTGGGGAGAACAATGTGGAATGTCCTCTGAAGGGCTGTGAAGTGTGCAGCGAG
AACGGCTTCATCGAGTGTACCGAAACCGACAACAACAAGTGCCCCCGGACCAAGCCCATCAAGTGTCCCA
ATGCCGTGGGCGTGAACTGCGCCAATGCCGACTGTGATGTGTGTAAACGGCGGACCATCACCGCCACCAG
CGTGACAGATCAGGCCCCTGCCATCGAGAGCACCACCCCTGTGGTGTCTCAGCAGACAGTGGCCGTGCAG
GCTGGCCCTCCACCCGATCCTAATAGCCTGCAGGAAGTGAACACCGCCGAGAAGGACAAGGACGTGTCCA
GCAAAGAAGAGGAAGTGCTGGTGGAAAAGGGCGTGGAAGATGACGCCCAGGACGGCGGCCACGATGATGA
TACAGGCGAAGGCGGCGAAACCGATAGCGCCAACCAGGACGACGTGTCCCTGGAATACGACGACGAAGAG
GTGGAAGAAGAGAACGAGGACGCCGAGTACAGCCAGCAGATCACCGAGACACAGAACGGCAAGAGCAACA
GCCCCACCGTGGGCCTGGAAAGCCTGATCTCTGATGCCACCGTGCACGACGCCCTGGCCGAACAGTGCAA
GGATAACGTGCAGGGAAAGAAAGAGGCCGAGGCCTTCGTGAACACCCTGCTGGATCTGCTGGACGGCAGC
AACTCTGCCGCCGACAACGCCATCAAGAACCTGGCCGACGATATCAGCCAGTTTCTGCTGAAAGGCGCGC
C
