>Addgene plasmid #68540 | PVX_110960-bio | addgene partial sequence | sequence record 124311 | rb_glob_PA_term-R 5'-CCCATATGTCCTTCCGAGTG-3'
CACTATTGCAATGAAAATAAATTTCCTTTATTAGCCAGAGGTCGAGGTCGGGGGATCCTTAATTAATCAC
GTGTCTAGACTTAACGATGATTCCACACCATTTTCTGTGCATCCAGAATATGATGCAGTGATCCGGAATT
CAACCCTTTGGATAAAACCTGGATCTTGGAGTCCATCTTGACCTCTTCACCTTCACTCAGTAGACATTGC
CACACCCCTGCTTCAGGGGCCTGCACTTGAATCACTTTCTCCTGCCTGGAGACCCTGGCCTCCTGATTCT
CCTGCTTCAAGATCAGTCTCATCTTGGGTGAGGTGGGTCCCATCACCTCACAGGTCAAAGTGTTGCTGTC
GGGCTGAGTCACTTTCATCACCACCAGGTTCACTTCCTGATACAGTATCCCTCTGTCCAGAGTCAGGGTC
AGGTTGCCAGAACCAGCAAACTGAAGGGAGACCTGGGGTATCTGAAGGGTGAGTGGGAGCGTTTCGGACA
GCTGGAACTTGGGGTTGCTAGTAGACTTCTGCACAGACACCTTTTGGTTCTTTAGGGAGAAGGTGATCCA
GGACTGGGAAGAAGGAGCCTTCTCTGCCTTCCATCTCAACTCTCCCTGCAGGCTTTCCTCTCCAAGGTTG
AGTGGGAAGGAGAACTCCGCTGACTCCCCCTCACTCTTATAGGCCGTGATGGAGGTCGACGGCGCGCCTT
TCAGCAGAAACTGGCTGATATCGTCGGCCAGGTTCTTGATGGCGTTGTCGGCGGCAGAGTTGCTGCCGTC
CAGCAGATCCAGCAGGGTGTTCACGAAGGCCTCGGCCTCTTTCTTTCCCTGCACGTTATCCTTGCACTGT
TCGGCCAGGGCGTCGTGCACGGTGGCATCAGAGATCAGGCTTTCCAGGCCCACGGTGGGGCTGTTGCTCT
TGCCGTTCTGTGTCTCGGTGATCTGCTGGCTGTACTCGGCGTCCTCGTTCTCTTCTTCCACCTCTTCGTC
GTCGTATTCCAGGGACACGTCGTCCTGGTTGGCGCTATCGGTTTCGCCGCCTTCGCCTGTATCATCATCG
TGGCCGCCGTCCTGGGCGTCATCTTCCA
