>Addgene plasmid #68540 | PVX_110960-bio | addgene partial sequence | sequence record 124312 | pMT2-F 5'-TTGCCTTTCTCTCCACAGGT-3'
TGGAGTTTCAGACCCAGGTACTCATGTCCCTGCTGCTCTGCATGTCTGGTGCGGCCGCCGCCAAAGTGAC
AAATGCCGACCAGCTGAAAACCAGCCTGCGGAACGGCTTTGGCCAGACCGGAAATCTGGCCGGACACGGC
GAAGGCTTCAGCGTGCAGGGCAACGACAACGAGGAAGTGGACTCTGGCGGACTGGGCCACGCCGCTAAAG
AGGTGCTGGGCGATACCCTGGAAACCGGACCAGCTGCCGCTGCCGCCGCAGCCAAGAACTGTCCTGATAA
TGCCCAGGGCTGCGAGGGCGGCGATAAGTGCACACACACAAAGGCCACCCCTGCCGTGAACCACGCCACC
TGTAAAGAGGAAAAGTGCGAGCACAGCGTGGCCGACTGCCCCGCCAAGAACAGCAAGAACAAGTGCGAGA
CATGCAAGGGCAAGGACTGCAACCCCTGTCCCGGCGAGGGCGAAGAGACAGACAAGAAGTGTCAGGGCCA
GCAGTGCAAGATCTGCCAGGGCAAGTGCTGCGTGGAATGTAAAGGCAAGGATAGCAACGGCTGCACCAAG
CCTACCTGCGAAGTGTGCGGCGGAAAGGGCTTCGTGAAGTGCAGCACCGAAGAGATGACCCACGTGTCCG
CCGTGTGCCCTCTGACCTGTACCACCGTGGATTGCGCCCAGTGCAAAGAGGGCGGCTGCGTGAAATGCAC
CCAGTGTGGCGGCGACACCAGCAAGATGGCCGCCTGTACCGTGTGCAAGGGAACCGGCTGTACCACACAC
CCTGGCGCCACCACAGTGCCTTGTCCTGCCGAGTGCACCGATCCTTGCCCAGGCGAGGATTCCACCCCTT
GCACCGACCCCTGCTGCACACCATGTCCTGGCGAGACATCTCCTGGCGGAGCCGCCCCTGGATGTACAAC
ACCTGGCCCCCAGGAAAACTGCGCCGAGCTCGTGAAGCCCGACTGCAATCCATGCCCTGGCGTGGGAGAT
GGCGGCTGCAAAGGCAATAGCTGCACCCTGTGCGGAGGCTGCTGCTGTGTCGTGTGTCCTGGCAAGGG
